Addgene plasmid #247167: pIVT_goldDn29-dCas9-P2A-GFP
Purpose: In vitro transcription of human codon optimized fusion of goldDn29-dCas9-P2A-GFP
Depositing lab: Patrick Hsu. Depositing organization: Arc Institute. Publication: Site-specific DNA insertion into the human genome with engineered recombinases. Fanton A, Bartie LJ, Martins JQ, Tran VQ, Goudy L, Kernick C, Durrant MG, Wei J, Armour-Garb Z, Pawluk A, Konermann S, Marson A, Gilbert LA, Roth TL, Hsu PD. Nat Biotechnol. 2025 Nov 6. doi: 10.1038/s41587-025-02895-3. PubMed 41199024.
Backbone
  Vector backbone: pJY364
  Vector type: In Vitro Transcription
Growth in bacteria
  Bacterial resistance: Ampicillin, 100 μg/mL
  Growth temperature: 37°C
  Growth strain: DH5alpha
  Copy number: High Copy
Gene/Insert
  Gene/Insert name: goldDn29-dCas9-P2A-GFP
  Species: Synthetic
  Mutation: M6I/E70G/A224P/G227V/Q332K/N341K/L393P/D503N
  Promoter: mutated T7
  Tag / fusion protein: SV40 NLS (C terminal on insert)
  Cloning method: Gibson Cloning
Terms and licenses: Academic/Nonprofit Terms; Industry Terms: Not Available to Industry
Depositor comments: Please visit https://doi.org/10.1101/2024.11.01.621560 for bioRxiv preprint. The depositor confirms that discrepancies between the depositor's sequence and Addgene's sequences have no functional consequences.
How to cite: pIVT_goldDn29-dCas9-P2A-GFP was a gift from Patrick Hsu (Addgene plasmid # 247167 ; http://n2t.net/addgene:247167 ; RRID:Addgene_247167)
