[The description below was written by a language model from this plasmid's Addgene catalogue record and pLannotate feature annotations shown in this document.]
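Description:
pIVT_goldDn29-dCas9-P2A-GFP is an in vitro transcription template plasmid built on the pJY364 backbone and used to produce mRNA rather than to drive expression directly in cells. It is propagated in E. coli as a high-copy plasmid through a ColE1/pUC-type origin and selected with ampicillin via the β-lactamase (AmpR) gene and its native promoter. The annotated sequence is about 9.5 kb. It also carries residual cloning-vector elements (a lacI fragment, CAP site, lac promoter and operator, and a partial multiple cloning site). These appear to be backbone remnants with no role in the payload.

The insert is a synthetic, human codon-optimized open reading frame encoding goldDn29, an engineered variant of the Dn29 recombinase. It carries the substitutions M6I, E70G, A224P, G227V, Q332K, N341K, L393P and D503N and is fused to catalytically dead Cas9. A P2A self-cleaving peptide and GFP follow, so a single transcript yields both the fusion protein and a separate fluorescent reporter of delivery. The record lists a C-terminal SV40 nuclear localization signal and a mutated T7 promoter for transcription by T7 RNA polymerase.

The automated feature table identifies the S. pyogenes Cas9 and EGFP coding regions on the reverse strand. It leaves roughly 1.8 kb upstream of Cas9 unannotated, which is presumably where the recombinase lies. It does not detect the T7 promoter, P2A or NLS. The short "SV40 promoter" and "tight TRE" fragment hits of about 20 nt are likely incidental matches. According to the associated publication title, the construct supports work on site-specific DNA insertion into the human genome with engineered recombinases. The dCas9 moiety presumably provides guide RNA-directed targeting.
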