Features (pLannotate 1.2.2; 13 found; start..end, strand, type, name):
      1..589     +  rep_origin     ori: high-copy-number ColE1/pMB1/pBR322/pUC origin of replication
    772..864     +  CDS            lacI (fragment): lac repressor; lacI; The lac repressor binds to the lac operator to inhibit transcription in E. coli. This inhibition can be relieved by adding lactose or isopropyl-β-D-thiogalactopyranoside (IPTG).
    877..898     +  protein_bind   CAP binding site: CAP binding activates transcription in the presence of cAMP. E. coli catabolite activator protein
    913..943     +  promoter       lac promoter: promoter for the E. coli lac operon
    951..967     +  protein_bind   lac operator: The lac repressor binds to the lac operator to inhibit transcription in E. coli. This inhibition can be relieved by adding lactose or isopropyl-β-D-thiogalactopyranoside (IPTG). lac repressor encoded by lacI
   1016..1032    -  misc_feature   MCS (fragment): pBluescript multiple cloning site
   1037..1058    -  promoter       SV40 promoter (fragment): SV40 enhancer and early promoter
   1318..2034    -  CDS            EGFP: the original enhanced GFP (Yang et al., 1996) mammalian codon-optimized
   2128..6228    -  CDS            Cas9: Cas9 (Csn1) endonuclease from the Streptococcus pyogenes Type II CRISPR/Cas system generates RNA-guided double strand breaks in DNA
   8044..8063    -  promoter       tight TRE promoter (fragment): Tet-responsive promoter PTight, consisting of seven tet operator sequences followed by the minimal CMV promoter
   8219..8263    +  misc_feature   bom (fragment): basis of mobility region from pBR322
   8334..8438    +  promoter       AmpR promoter: bla
   8439..9299    +  CDS            AmpR: β-lactamase; bla; confers resistance to ampicillin, carbenicillin, and related antibiotics
>Addgene plasmid #247167 | pIVT_goldDn29-dCas9-P2A-GFP | addgene full sequence | sequence record 492673 | Addgene NGS Result
TTGAGATCCTTTTTTTCTGCGCGTAATCTGCTGCTTGCAAACAAAAAAACCACCGCTACCAGCGGTGGTT
TGTTTGCCGGATCAAGAGCTACCAACTCTTTTTCCGAAGGTAACTGGCTTCAGCAGAGCGCAGATACCAA
ATACTGTTCTTCTAGTGTAGCCGTAGTTAGGCCACCACTTCAAGAACTCTGTAGCACCGCCTACATACCT
CGCTCTGCTAATCCTGTTACCAGTGGCTGCTGCCAGTGGCGATAAGTCGTGTCTTACCGGGTTGGACTCA
AGACGATAGTTACCGGATAAGGCGCAGCGGTCGGGCTGAACGGGGGGTTCGTGCACACAGCCCAGCTTGG
AGCGAACGACCTACACCGAACTGAGATACCTACAGCGTGAGCTATGAGAAAGCGCCACGCTTCCCGAAGG
GAGAAAGGCGGACAGGTATCCGGTAAGCGGCAGGGTCGGAACAGGAGAGCGCACGAGGGAGCTTCCAGGG
GGAAACGCCTGGTATCTTTATAGTCCTGTCGGGTTTCGCCACCTCTGACTTGAGCGTCGATTTTTGTGAT
GCTCGTCAGGGGGGCGGAGCCTATGGAAAAACGCCAGCAACGCGGCCTTTTTACGGTTCCTGGCCTTTTG
CTGGCCTTTTGCTCACATGTTCTTTCCTGCGTTATCCCCTGATTCTGTGGATAACCGTATTACCGCCTTT
GAGTGAGCTGATACCGCTCGCCGCAGCCGAACGACCGAGCGCAGCGAGTCAGTGAGCGAGGAAGCGGAAG
AGCGCCCAATACGCAAACCGCCTCTCCCCGCGCGTTGGCCGATTCATTAATGCAGCTGGCACGACAGGTT
TCCCGACTGGAAAGCGGGCAGTGAGCGCAACGCAATTAATGTGAGTTAGCTCACTCATTAGGCACCCTAG
GCTTTACACTTTATGCTTCCGGCTCGTATGTTGTGTGGAATTGTGAGCGGATAACAATTTCACACAGGAA
ACAGCTATGACCATGATTACGCCAAGCTCTAGCTAGAGGTCGACGGTATCGAGCCCCAGCTGGTTCTTTC
CGCCTCAGAAGGAAGACGAATTCGAAGACTTTTTTTTTTTTTTTTTTTTTTTTTTTTTTTTTTTTTTTTT
TTTTTTTTTTTTTTTTTTTTTTTTTTTTTTTTWWAAAWWWWWWKKKKWWWTTTTTTTTTTTTTTTTTTTT
TTTTTTTTTTTTTTTTTTTTTTTTTTTTTTTTTTCTTCCTACTCAGGCTTTATTCAAAGACCAAGAGGTA
CAGGTGCAAGGGAGAGAAGAAGGGCATGGCCAGAAGGCAAGCCCCGCAGAAGGCAGCTTACTTGTACAGC
TCGTCCATGCCGAGAGTGATCCCGGCGGCGGTCACGAACTCCAGCAGGACCATGTGATCGCGCTTCTCGT
TGGGGTCTTTGCTCAGGGCGGACTGGGTGCTCAGGTAGTGGTTGTCGGGCAGCAGCACGGGGCCGTCGCC
GATGGGGGTGTTCTGCTGGTAGTGGTCGGCGAGCTGCACGCTGCCGTCCTCGATGTTGTGGCGGATCTTG
AAGTTCACCTTGATGCCGTTCTTCTGCTTGTCGGCCATGATATAGACGTTGTGGCTGTTGTAGTTGTACT
CCAGCTTGTGCCCCAGGATGTTGCCGTCCTCCTTGAAGTCGATGCCCTTCAGCTCGATGCGGTTCACCAG
GGTGTCGCCCTCGAACTTCACCTCGGCGCGGGTCTTGTAGTTGCCGTCGTCCTTGAAGAAGATGGTGCGC
TCCTGGACGTAGCCTTCGGGCATGGCGGACTTGAAGAAGTCGTGCTGCTTCATGTGGTCGGGGTAGCGGC
TGAAGCACTGCACGCCGTAGGTCAGGGTGGTCACGAGGGTGGGCCAGGGCACGGGCAGCTTGCCGGTGGT
GCAGATGAACTTCAGGGTCAGCTTGCCGTAGGTGGCATCGCCCTCGCCCTCGCCGGACACGCTGAACTTG
TGGCCGTTTACGTCGCCGTCCAGCTCGACCAGGATGGGCACCACCCCGGTGAACAGCTCCTCGCCCTTGC
TCACTGGGCCAGGATTCTCCTCGACGTCACCGCATGTTAGCAGACTTCCTCTGCCCTCTCCACTGCCGCT
AGCCACCTTCCTCTTTTTCTTAGGTCCGTCGCCTCCCAGCTGAGACAGGTCGATCCGTGTCTCGTACAGG
CCGGTGATGCTCTGGTGGATCAGGGTGGCGTCCAGCACCTCTTTGGTGCTGGTGTACCTCTTCCGGTCGA
TGGTGGTGTCAAAGTACTTGAAGGCGGCAGGGGCTCCCAGATTGGTCAGGGTAAACAGGTGGATGATATT
CTCGGCCTGCTCTCTGATGGGCTTATCCCGGTGCTTGTTGTAGGCGGACAGCACTTTGTCCAGATTAGCG
TCGGCCAGGATCACTCTCTTGGAGAACTCGCTGATCTGCTCGATGATCTCGTCCAGGTAGTGCTTGTGCT
GTTCCACAAACAGCTGTTTCTGCTCATTATCCTCGGGGGAGCCCTTCAGCTTCTCATAGTGGCTGGCCAG
GTACAGGAAGTTCACATATTTGGAGGGCAGGGCCAGTTCGTTTCCCTTCTGCAGTTCGCCGGCAGAGGCC
AGCATTCTCTTCCGGCCGTTTTCCAGCTCGAACAGGGAGTACTTAGGCAGCTTGATGATCAGGTCCTTTT
TCACTTCTTTGTAGCCCTTGGCTTCCAGAAAGTCGATGGGATTCTTCTCGAAGCTGCTTCTTTCCATGAT
GGTGATCCCCAGCAGCTCTTTCACACTCTTCAGTTTCTTGGACTTGCCCTTTTCCACTTTGGCCACCACC
AGCACAGAATAGGCCACGGTGGGGCTGTCGAAGCCGCCGTACTTCTTAGGGTCCCAGTCCTTCTTTCTGG
CGATCAGCTTATCGCTGTTCCTCTTGGGCAGGATAGACTCTTTGCTGAAGCCGCCTGTCTGCACCTCGGT
CTTTTTCACGATATTCACTTGGGGCATGCTCAGCACTTTCCGCACGGTGGCAAAATCCCGGCCCTTATCC
CACACGATCTCCCCGGTTTCGCCGTTTGTCTCGATCAGAGGCCGCTTCCGGATCTCGCCGTTGGCCAGGG
TAATCTCGGTCTTGAAAAAGTTCATGATGTTGCTGTAGAAGAAGTACTTGGCGGTAGCCTTGCCGATTTC
CTGCTCGCTCTTGGCGATCATCTTCCGCACGTCGTACACCTTGTAGTCGCCGTACACGAACTCGCTTTCC
AGCTTAGGGTACTTTTTGATCAGGGCGGTTCCCACGACGGCGTTCAGGTAGGCGTCGTGGGCGTGGTGGT
AGTTGTTGATCTCGCGCACTTTGTAAAACTGGAAATCCTTCCGGAAATCGGACACCAGCTTGGACTTCAG
GGTGATCACTTTCACTTCCCGGATCAGCTTGTCATTCTCGTCGTACTTAGTGTTCATCCGGGAGTCCAGG
ATCTGTGCCACGTGCTTTGTGATCTGCCGGGTTTCCACCAGCTGTCTCTTGATGAAGCCGGCCTTATCCA
GTTCGCTCAGGCCGCCTCTCTCGGCCTTGGTCAGATTGTCGAACTTTCTCTGGGTAATCAGCTTGGCGTT
CAGCAGCTGCCGCCAGTAGTTCTTCATCTTCTTCACGACCTCTTCGGAGGGCACGTTGTCGCTCTTGCCC
CGGTTCTTGTCGCTTCTGGTCAGCACCTTGTTGTCGATGGAGTCGTCCTTCAGAAAGCTCTGAGGCACGA
TAGCGTCCACATCGTAGTCGGACAGCCGGTTGATGTCCAGTTCCTGGTCCACGTACATATCCCGCCCATT
CTGCAGGTAGTACAGGTACAGCTTCTCGTTCTGCAGCTGGGTGTTTTCCACGGGGTGTTCTTTCAGGATC
TGGCTGCCCAGCTCTTTGATGCCCTCTTCGATCCGCTTCATTCTCTCGCGGCTGTTCTTCTGTCCCTTCT
GGGTGGTCTGGTTCTCTCTGGCCATTTCGATCACGATGTTCTCGGGCTTGTGCCGGCCCATCACTTTCAC
GAGCTCGTCCACCACCTTCACTGTCTGCAGGATGCCCTTCTTAATGGCGGGGCTGCCGGCCAGATTGGCA
ATGTGCTCGTGCAGGCTATCGCCCTGGCCGGACACCTGGGCTTTCTGGATGTCCTCTTTAAAGGTCAGGC
TGTCGTCGTGGATCAGCTGCATGAAGTTTCTGTTGGCGAAGCCGTCGGACTTCAGGAAATCCAGGATTGT
CTTGCCGGACTGCTTGTCCCGGATGCCGTTGATCAGCTTCCGGCTCAGCCTGCCCCAGCCGGTGTATCTC
CGCCGCTTCAGCTGCTTCATCACTTTGTCGTCGAACAGGTGGGCATAGGTTTTCAGCCGTTCCTCGATCA
TCTCTCTGTCCTCAAACAGTGTCAGGGTCAGCACGATATCTTCCAGAATGTCCTCGTTTTCCTCATTGTC
CAGGAAGTCCTTGTCCTTGATAATTTTCAGCAGATCGTGGTATGTGCCCAGGGAGGCGTTGAACCGATCT
TCCACGCCGGAGATTTCCACGGAGTCGAAGCACTCGATTTTCTTGAAGTAGTCCTCTTTCAGCTGCTTCA
CGGTCACTTTCCGGTTGGTCTTGAACAGCAGGTCCACGATGGCCTTTTTCTGCTCGCCGCTCAGGAAGGC
GGGCTTTCTCATTCCCTCGGTCACGTATTTCACTTTGGTCAGCTCGTTATACACGGTGAAGTACTCGTAC
AGCAGGCTGTGCTTGGGCAGCACCTTCTCGTTGGGCAGGTTCTTATCGAAGTTGGTCATCCGCTCGATGA
AGCTCTGGGCGGAAGCGCCCTTGTCCACCACTTCCTCGAAGTTCCAGGGGGTGATGGTTTCCTCGCTCTT
TCTGGTCATCCAGGCGAATCTGCTGTTTCCCCTGGCCAGAGGGCCCACGTAGTAGGGGATGCGGAAGGTC
AGGATCTTCTCGATCTTTTCCCGGTTGTCCTTCAGGAATGGGTAAAAATCTTCCTGCCGCCGCAGAATGG
CGTGCAGCTCTCCCAGGTGGATCTGGTGGGGGATGCTGCCGTTGTCGAAGGTCCGCTGCTTCCGCAGCAG
GTCCTCTCTGTTCAGCTTCACGAGCAGTTCCTCGGTGCCGTCCATCTTTTCCAGGATGGGCTTGATGAAC
TTGTAGAACTCTTCCTGGCTGGCTCCGCCGTCAATGTAGCCGGCGTAGCCGTTCTTGCTCTGGTCGAAGA
AAATCTCTTTGTACTTCTCAGGCAGCTGCTGCCGCACGAGAGCTTTCAGCAGGGTCAGGTCCTGGTGGTG
CTCGTCGTATCTCTTGATCATAGAGGCGCTCAGGGGGGCCTTGGTGATCTCGGTGTTCACTCTCAGGATG
TCGCTCAGCAGGATGGCGTCGGACAGGTTCTTGGCGGCCAGAAACAGGTCGGCGTACTGGTCGCCGATCT
GGGCCAGCAGGTTGTCCAGGTCGTCGTCGTAGGTGTCCTTGCTCAGCTGCAGTTTGGCATCCTCGGCCAG
GTCGAAGTTGCTCTTGAAGTTGGGGGTCAGGCCCAGGCTCAGGGCAATCAGGTTGCCGAACAGGCCATTC
TTCTTCTCGCCGGGCAGCTGGGCGATCAGATTTTCCAGCCGTCTGCTCTTGCTCAGTCTGGCAGACAGGA
TGGCCTTGGCGTCCACGCCGCTGGCGTTGATGGGGTTTTCCTCGAACAGCTGGTTGTAGGTCTGCACCAG
CTGGATGAACAGCTTGTCCACGTCGCTGTTGTCGGGGTTCAGGTCGCCCTCGATCAGGAAGTGGCCCCGG
AACTTGATCATGTGGGCCAGGGCCAGATAGATCAGCCGCAGGTCGGCCTTGTCGGTGCTGTCCACCAGTT
TCTTTCTCAGGTGGTAGATGGTGGGGTACTTCTCGTGGTAGGCCACCTCGTCCACGATGTTGCCGAAGAT
GGGGTGCCGCTCGTGCTTCTTATCCTCTTCCACCAGGAAGGACTCTTCCAGTCTGTGGAAGAAGCTGTCG
TCCACCTTGGCCATCTCGTTGCTGAAGATCTCTTGCAGATAGCAGATCCGGTTCTTCCGTCTGGTGTATC
TTCTTCTGGCGGTTCTCTTCAGCCGGGTGGCCTCGGCTGTTTCGCCGCTGTCGAACAGCAGGGCTCCGAT
CAGGTTCTTCTTGATGCTGTGCCGGTCGGTGTTGCCCAGCACCTTGAATTTCTTGCTGGGCACCTTGTAC
TCGTCGGTGATCACGGCCCAGCCCACAGAGTTGGTGCCGATGGCCAGGCCGATGCTGTACTTCTTGTCGC
TGGCCTCCACCTTTCTCTTCTTCTTGGGGCTGCTGCTGCCGCCGCTGCTGCCGCCACTTGATTCCGGTGT
CGCTGATTCAGATGTACCCGGAGTCTCACTCCCACTGCTTTCTGGCGTGGCGCTTTCACTGGTACCGGGT
GTCTCGCTACCAGACACCTTCCTCTTTTTCTTAGGTCCGCTGTTGATCTGAGGCAGCTTAGGATAAAGCA
CCAAGGTGAAGTCATCGTTTCTCTGGTGCTTTTCTTTTCTGTAAACAGCGTAGTCCAGCACGCTCTTCAG
CAGGTTGTTCTTCTTGGCAGGGTCCTGGGTCTTGTAGTACAGTTCAAGCACGTTCTCGACTGTGGGGATG
ATATCCTTCTTCACTTTGTTCCGCTGCACCTCCTCGGCCAGAGCCTTCTCGGCGTCGTGGATGGCCTTCT
TGGTATCATCGATGCGTTCAGCCAGGATGTTGCTTCTTTCCAGGAATGTATCGATGCTGTACACGCCCTT
CTCCAGCAGATTGTGCAGGTTGTCCTTCTGCTTGTACAGGTCATTCAGTTCCTTCTCCAGCCGGTGGGGG
GCTTTCTGTCTCAGGTCCACGCTGTCGTCGTTCACCTTGGGTCTCTGATGTTTGAACCAATCGGCCTTGT
ACTGTGCCAGCAGCTGGTGCAGGCCTTGGATAATTTTGCTTTCCACGTACTCGAATCTGCTAGACTTGTT
GGTACAGTATCTTTTGTAGCAGATCAGGTGGGGGTGGCGCTTGTGGGTGTAAGGTCTATACACCATGCTG
CTACCACAAATCCCGCACTTGACCAGTCCGGCCAGGGGGTTAGTGATGCCGTTCTGGATCTGATAGGGCA
CGTGGTACTTCCGCTCCAGGATCTCTTGGGCCTTCAGGTAGGTTTCCATGGACACCAGAGGTTCGTGCTT
GCCCTCCACGTCGATCCATTGTTCCTTGGGCCGCATCCGGACATCCTTTTTTTTGCCTGGTGTGATAGAT
TTTTTTTCCTCCTTCTTCCGCCACTGGATTCTGCCGGCGTACACGGCATTCTTCAAGATAGACAACACGG
TGGAGACCTTCCAGGGGATGCCTGTAGGGCTCTTGCAGAACTTGTTCAGCTCGTTGGCGATCTTGCTGGC
GCCCATCCGCACGTTAGGATCGTCGTGGGTGTACCAGTCAAAGATCATCTTCACGATAGGGGCCTGCTCA
GGGTGAGGAATCAGGTACCGCTCCTTGTTGTTTTTCTCGATGATGTAGCCGTAAGGTGGTCTTGGAGCGA
TGTAATTTCCCTCCTCAACTGTGGCCACTCTGCCCCGCTGCAGTCTTCTGGTGATAAACTTGAATTCCCG
CCTGGCCATGAAGGCGCCAAACTCGGCGTATTCCTCGTCGAACTCGTTGTTCAGGTCGTATGTTTTCAGA
GGGGTGATGATCTTGGTGTTGCTATTCTTGAAGGCCTCCAGGATAATGCCCTGCTCCTTGGTATTGCCTC
TGCCCAGTCTGTCGATGTCCATGCACAGCACAGCGTCGTACAGTCCCTCTTCCACCCCCTTCAGTGTCTC
CAGCATCTCAGGTCTGTGGATCAGAGACTCGCCGCTGATGCCCACTTCCTCTCTGATCTTCACGATGTTC
AGATTTCTTTCTTTGGCCAGCTTCAGCAGGATGTTTCTATGTTTAGCCAGGGTTTCGCCCTCGCCCCTGG
CCTCAGCTTCCAGATCGGCTCTGGACTTTCTAAGGTGTATGAGCACCCGTTCCATTCTTATATTTCTTCT
TACTCTTCTTTTCTCTCTTATTTCCTTATAGTGTGTCGTATTAGCGGCCGCGGATCTCTAGCGGATCTGA
CGGTTCACTAAACCAACGCGTATATCTGGCCCGTACATCGCGAAGCAGCGCAAAACGCCTAACCCTAAGC
AGATTCTTCATGCAATTGTCGGTCAAGCCTTGCCTTGTTGTAGCTTAAATTTTGCTCGCGCACTACTCAG
CGACCTCCAACACACAAGCAGGGAGCAGATACTGGCTTAACTATGCGGCATCAGAGCAGATTGTACTGAG
AGTCGACCCTAGGGGATCGGGAGATCGATCTCCCGATCCGTCGACGTCAGGTGGCACTTTTCGGGGAAAT
GTGCGCGGAACCCCTATTTGTTTATTTTTCTAAATACATTCAAATATGTATCCGCTCATGAGACAATAAC
CCTGATAAATGCTTCAATAATATTGAAAAAGGAAGAGTATGAGTATTCAACATTTCCGTGTCGCCCTTAT
TCCCTTTTTTGCGGCATTTTGCCTTCCTGTTTTTGCTCACCCAGAAACGCTGGTGAAAGTAAAAGATGCT
GAAGATCAGTTGGGTGCACGAGTGGGTTACATCGAACTGGATCTCAACAGCGGTAAGATCCTTGAGAGTT
TTCGCCCCGAAGAACGTTTTCCAATGATGAGCACTTTTAAAGTTCTGCTATGTGGCGCGGTATTATCCCG
TATTGACGCCGGGCAAGAGCAACTCGGTCGCCGCATACACTATTCTCAGAATGACTTGGTTGAGTACTCA
CCAGTCACAGAAAAGCATCTTACGGATGGCATGACAGTAAGAGAATTATGCAGTGCTGCCATAACCATGA
GTGATAACACTGCGGCCAACTTACTTCTGACAACGATCGGAGGACCGAAGGAGCTAACCGCTTTTTTGCA
CAACATGGGGGATCATGTAACTCGCCTTGATCGTTGGGAACCGGAGCTGAATGAAGCCATACCAAACGAC
GAGCGTGACACCACGATGCCTGTAGCAATGGCAACAACGTTGCGCAAACTATTAACTGGCGAACTACTTA
CTCTAGCTTCCCGGCAACAATTAATAGACTGGATGGAGGCGGATAAAGTTGCAGGACCACTTCTGCGCTC
GGCCCTTCCGGCTGGCTGGTTTATTGCTGATAAATCTGGAGCCGGTGAGCGTGGGTCTCGCGGTATCATT
GCAGCACTGGGGCCAGATGGTAAGCCCTCCCGTATCGTAGTTATCTACACGACGGGGAGTCAGGCAACTA
TGGATGAACGAAATAGACAGATCGCTGAGATAGGTGCCTCACTGATTAAGCATTGGTAACTGTCAGACCA
AGTTTACTCATATATACTTTAGATTGATTTAAAACTTCATTTTTAATTTAAAAGGATCTAGGTGAAGATC
CTTTTTGATAATCTCATGACCAAAATCCCTTAACGTGAGTTTTCGTTCCACTGAGCGTCAGACCCCGTAG
AAAAGATCAAAGGATCTTC
